>Addgene plasmid #17145 | V50 pCS2+mRFP-N3 | addgene partial sequence | sequence record 22928 | T7 5'-TAATACGACTCACTATAGGG-3'
CGATGGGATCCTTGGCGCCGGTGGAGTGGCGGCCCTCGGCGCGCTCGTACTGTTCCACGATGGTGTAGTC
CTCGTTGTGGGAGGTGATGTCCAGCTTGATGTCGGTCTTGTAGGCGCCGGGCAGCTGCACGGGCTTCTTG
GCCATGTAGGTGGTCTTGACCTCGGCGTCGTAGTGGCCGCCGTCCTTCAGCTTCAGCCTCATCTTGATCT
CGCCCTTCAGGGCGCCGTCCTCGGGGTACATCCGCTCGGTGGAGGCCTCCCAGCCCATGGTCTTCTTCTG
CATTACGGGGCCGTCGGAGGGGAAGTTGGTGCCGCGCAGCTTCACCTTGTAGATGAACTCGCCGTCCTGC
AGGGAGGAGTCCTGGGTCACGGTCACAACGCCGCCGTCCTCGAAGTTCATCACGCGCTCCCACTTGAAGC
CCTCGGGGAAGGACAGCTTCAAGTAGTCGGGGATGTCGGCGGGGTGCTTCACGTAGGCCTTGGAGCCGTA
CTGGAACTGAGGGGACAGGATGTCCCAGGCGAAGGGCAGGGGGCCGCCCTTGGTCACCTTCAGCTTGGCG
GTCTGGGTGCCCTCGTAGGGGCGGCCCTCGCCCTCGCCCTCGATCTCGAACTCGTGGCCGTTCACGGAGC
CCTCCATGCGCACCTTGAAGCGCATGAACTCCTTGATGACGTCCTCGGAGGAGGCCATGGTAGATCCTGC
AAAAAGAACAAGTAGCTTGTATTCTATAGTGTCACCTAAATCAAGCTTGCTCCGACGTCCCCAGGCAGAA
TGGCGGTTCCCTAAACGAGCATTGCTTATATAGACCTCCCATTANGCACGCCTACCGCCCATTTACGTCA
ATGGAACGCCCATTTGCGTCATTGCCCCTCCCCATTGACGTCAATGGGGATGTACTTGGCAGCCATCGCG
GGCCATTTACCGCCATTGACGTCAATGGGAGTACTGCCAATGTACCCTGGCGTACTTNC
