[The description below was written by a language model from this plasmid's Addgene catalogue record.]
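Description:
V50 pCS2+mRFP-N3 is an empty mammalian expression backbone derived from the CS2+ vector, designed for building fusion proteins that carry monomeric red fluorescent protein (mRFP) at their amino terminus. It contains no gene of interest; the mRFP coding sequence is already part of the backbone, and a user's open reading frame is inserted downstream of it by restriction enzyme cloning. The "N3" designation refers to reading frame 3, which suggests that it is one of a set of variants differing in the frame in which the cloning sites follow mRFP. This lets a user choose the version that keeps an insert in frame with the tag without re-engineering the insert's ends. The plasmid is propagated in standard E. coli cloning strains under ampicillin selection; its copy number is recorded as unknown.

The record provides no feature table and does not name the promoter, polyadenylation signal or origin of replication, so these elements cannot be confirmed here. An SP6 primer is listed for sequencing from the 5′ side. This fits the general pCS2+ design, in which an SP6 promoter sits upstream of the cloning region and allows in vitro transcription of mRNA as well as expression from transfected DNA, but the record does not detail this arrangement. Typical uses are expressing red-fluorescent fusion proteins to follow the localization, expression or behaviour of a protein of interest in living or fixed cells. The amino-terminal tag is useful when a protein's carboxy terminus must remain free.
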