Addgene plasmid #17145: V50 pCS2+mRFP-N3
Purpose: (Empty Backbone)
Depositing lab: Randall Moon. Depositing organization: University of Washington.
Backbone
  Vector backbone: pCS2+mRFP-N3
  Backbone manufacturer: Moon Lab
  Vector type: Mammalian Expression
Growth in bacteria
  Bacterial resistance: Ampicillin, 100 μg/mL
  Growth temperature: 37°C
  Growth strain: DH5alpha
  Copy number: Unknown
Gene/Insert
  Gene/Insert name: None
  Tag / fusion protein: mRFP (N terminal on backbone)
  Cloning method: Restriction Enzyme
  Sequencing primers: 5′ Sp6
Terms and licenses: Academic/Nonprofit Terms; Industry Terms: Not Available to Industry
Depositor comments: Notes for Use: For making amino-terminal mRFP fusion protein, reading frame 3, in vector CS2+. Made by: Jeff Miller.
How to cite: V50 pCS2+mRFP-N3 was a gift from Randall Moon (Addgene plasmid # 17145 ; http://n2t.net/addgene:17145 ; RRID:Addgene_17145)
